>Addgene plasmid #224705 | pcDNA3.1-GSDMD_H270A_D275A | addgene full sequence | sequence record 444275 | Addgene NGS Result
GACGGATCGGGAGATCTCCCGATCCCCTATGGTGCACTCTCAGTACAATCTGCTCTGATGCCGCATAGTT
AAGCCAGTATCTGCTCCCTGCTTGTGTGTTGGAGGTCGCTGAGTAGTGCGCGAGCAAAATTTAAGCTACA
ACAAGGCAAGGCTTGACCGACAATTGCATGAAGAATCTGCTTAGGGTTAGGCGTTTTGCGCTGCTTCGCG
ATGTACGGGCCAGATATACGCGTTGACATTGATTATTGACTAGTTATTAATAGTAATCAATTACGGGGTC
ATTAGTTCATAGCCCATATATGGAGTTCCGCGTTACATAACTTACGGTAAATGGCCCGCCTGGCTGACCG
CCCAACGACCCCCGCCCATTGACGTCAATAATGACGTATGTTCCCATAGTAACGCCAATAGGGACTTTCC
ATTGACGTCAATGGGTGGAGTATTTACGGTAAACTGCCCACTTGGCAGTACATCAAGTGTATCATATGCC
AAGTACGCCCCCTATTGACGTCAATGACGGTAAATGGCCCGCCTGGCATTATGCCCAGTACATGACCTTA
TGGGACTTTCCTACTTGGCAGTACATCTACGTATTAGTCATCGCTATTACCATGGTGATGCGGTTTTGGC
AGTACATCAATGGGCGTGGATAGCGGTTTGACTCACGGGGATTTCCAAGTCTCCACCCCATTGACGTCAA
TGGGAGTTTGTTTTGGCACCAAAATCAACGGGACTTTCCAAAATGTCGTAACAACTCCGCCCCATTGACG
CAAATGGGCGGTAGGCGTGTACGGTGGGAGGTCTATATAAGCAGAGCTCTCTGGCTAACTAGAGAACCCA
CTGCTTACTGGCTTATCGAAATTAATACGACTCACTATAGGGAGACCCAAGCTGGCTAGCGTTTAAACTT
AAGCTTGGTACCGAGCTCGGATCCGCCACCATGGGGTCGGCCTTTGAGCGGGTAGTCCGGAGAGTGGTCC
AGGAGCTGGACCATGGTGGGGAGTTCATCCCTGTGACCAGCCTGCAGAGCTCCACTGGCTTCCAGCCCTA
CTGCCTGGTGGTTAGGAAGCCCTCAAGCTCATGGTTCTGGAAACCCCGTTATAAGTGTGTCAACCTGTCT
ATCAAGGACATCCTGGAGCCGGATGCCGCGGAACCAGACGTGCAGCGTGGCAGGAGCTTCCACTTCTACG
ATGCCATGGATGGGCAGATACAGGGCAGCGTGGAGCTGGCAGCCCCAGGACAGGCAAAGATCGCAGGCGG
GGCCGCGGTGTCTGACAGCTCCAGCACCTCAATGAATGTGTACTCGCTGAGTGTGGACCCTAACACCTGG
CAGACTCTGCTCCATGAGAGGCACCTGCGGCAGCCAGAACACAAAGTCCTGCAGCAGCTGCGCAGCCGCG
GGGACAACGTGTACGTGGTGACTGAGGTGCTGCAGACACAGAAGGAGGTGGAAGTCACGCGCACCCACAA
GCGGGAGGGCTCGGGCCGGTTTTCCCTGCCCGGAGCCACGTGCTTGCAGGGTGAGGGCCAGGGCCATCTG
AGCCAGAAGAAGACGGTCACCATCCCCTCAGGCAGCACCCTCGCATTCCGGGTGGCCCAGCTGGTTATTG
ACTCTGACTTGGACGTCCTTCTCTTCCCGGATAAGAAGCAGAGGACCTTCCAGCCACCCGCGACAGGCCA
CAAGCGTTCCACGAGCGAAGGCGCCTGGCCACAGCTGCCCTCTGGCCTCTCCATGATGAGGTGCCTCGCC
AACTTCCTGACAGCCGGGGTCCCTGCGGAGGGGGCGTTCACTGAAGACTTCCAGGGCCTACGGGCAGAGG
TGGAGACCATCTCCAAGGAACTGGAGCTTTTGGACAGAGAGCTGTGCCAGCTGCTGCTGGAGGGCCTGGA
GGGGGTGCTGCGGGACCAGCTGGCCCTGCGAGCCTTGGAGGAGGCGCTGGAGCAGGGCCAGAGCCTTGGG
CCGGTGGAGCCCCTGGACGGTCCAGCAGGTGCTGTCCTGGAGTGCCTGGTGTTGTCCTCCGGAATGCTGG
TGCCGGAACTCGCTATCCCTGTTGTCTACCTGCTGGGGGCACTGACCATGCTGAGTGAAACGCAGCACAA
GCTGCTGGCGGAGGCGCTGGAGTCGCAGACCCTGTTGGGGCCGCTCGAGCTGGTGGGCAGCCTCTTGGAG
CAGAGTGCCCCGTGGCAGGAGCGCAGCACCATGTCCCTGCCCCCCGGGCTCCTGGGGAACAGCTGGGGCG
AAGGAGCACCGGCCTGGGTCTTGCTGGACGAGTGTGGCCTAGAGCTGGGGGAGGACACTCCCCACGTGTG
CTGGGAGCCGCAGGCCCAGGGCCGCATGTGTGCACTCTACGCCTCCCTGGCACTGCTATCAGGACTGAGC
CAGGAGCCCCACGATTACAAGGATGACGACGATAAGTGATAAACCCGCTGATCAGCCTCGACTGTGCCTT
CTAGTTGCCAGCCATCTGTTGTTTGCCCCTCCCCCGTGCCTTCCTTGACCCTGGAAGGTGCCACTCCCAC
TGTCCTTTCCTAATAAAATGAGGAAATTGCATCGCATTGTCTGAGTAGGTGTCATTCTATTCTGGGGGGT
GGGGTGGGGCAGGACAGCAAGGGGGAGGATTGGGAAGACAATAGCAGGCATGCTGGGGATGCGGTGGGCT
CTATGGCTTCTGAGGCGGAAAGAACCAGCTGGGGCTCTAGGGGGTATCCCC
[124 nt withheld, positions 2712-2835]
C
[91 nt withheld, positions 2837-2927]
A
[49 nt withheld, positions 2929-2977]
CCTTTGACGTTGGAGTCCACGTTCTTT
[37 nt withheld, positions 3005-3041]
ACCCTATCTCGGTCTATTCTTTTGATTTATAAGGGATTTTGCCGATTTCGGCCTATTGGTTAAAAAATGA
GCTGATTTAACAAAAATTTAACGCGAATTAATTCTGTGGAATGTGTGTCAGTTAGGGTGTGGAAAGTCCC
CAGGCTCCCCAGCAGGCAGAAGTATGCAAAGCATGCATCTCAATTAGTCAGCAACCAGGTGTGGAAAGTC
CCCAGGCTCCCCAGCAGGCAGAAGTATGCAAAGCATGCATCTCAATTAGTCAGCAACCATAGTCCCGCCC
CTAACTCCGCCCATCCCGCCCCTAACTCCGCCCAGTTCCGCCCATTCTCCGCCCCATGGCTGACTAATTT
TTTTTATTTATGCAGAGGCCGAGGCCGCCTCTGCCTCTGAGCTATTCCAGAAGTAGTGAGGAGGCTTTTT
TGGAGGCCTAGGCTTTTGCAAAAAGCTCCCGGGAGCTTGTATATCCATTTTCGGATCTGATCAAGAGACA
GGATGAGGATCGTTTCGCATGATTGAACAAGATGGATTGCACGCAGGTTCTCCGGCCGCTTGGGTGGAGA
GGCTATTCGGCTATGACTGGGCACAACAGACAATCGGCTGCTCTGATGCCGCCGTGTTCCGGCTGTCAGC
GCAGGGGCGCCCGGTTCTTTTTGTCAAGACCGACCTGTCCGGTGCCCTGAATGAACTGCAGGACGAGGCA
GCGCGGCTATCGTGGCTGGCCACGACGGGCGTTCCTTGCGCAGCTGTGCTCGACGTTGTCACTGAAGCGG
GAAGGGACTGGCTGCTATTGGGCGAAGTGCCGGGGCAGGATCTCCTGTCATCTCACCTTGCTCCTGCCGA
GAAAGTATCCATCATGGCTGATGCAATGCGGCGGCTGCATACGCTTGATCCGGCTACCTGCCCATTCGAC
CACCAAGCGAAACATCGCATCGAGCGAGCACGTACTCGGATGGAAGCCGGTCTTGTCGATCAGGATGATC
TGGACGAAGAGCATCAGGGGCTCGCGCCAGCCGAACTGTTCGCCAGGCTCAAGGCGCGCATGCCCGACGG
CGAGGATCTCGTCGTGACCCATGGCGATGCCTGCTTGCCGAATATCATGGTGGAAAATGGCCGCTTTTCT
GGATTCATCGACTGTGGCCGGCTGGGTGTGGCGGACCGCTATCAGGACATAGCGTTGGCTACCCGTGATA
TTGCTGAAGAGCTTGGCGGCGAATGGGCTGACCGCTTCCTCGTGCTTTACGGTATCGCCGCTCCCGATTC
GCAGCGCATCGCCTTCTATCGCCTTCTTGACGAGTTCTTCTGAGCGGGACTCTGGGGTTCGAAATGACCG
ACCAAGCGACGCCCAACCTGCCATCACGAGATTTCGATTCCACCGCCGCCTTCTATGAAAGGTTGGGCTT
CGGAATCGTTTTCCGGGACGCCGGCTGGATGATCCTCCAGCGCGGGGATCTCATGCTGGAGTTCTTCGCC
CACCCCAACTTGTTTATTGCAGCTTATAATGGTTACAAATAAAGCAATAGCATCACAAATTTCACAAATA
AAGCATTTTTTTCACTGCATTCTAGTTGTGGTTTGTCCAAACTCATCAATGTATCTTATCATGTCTGTAT
ACCGTCGACCTCTAGCTAGAGCTTGGCGTAATCATGGTCATAGCTGTTTCCTGTGTGAAATTGTTATCCG
CTCACAATTCCACACAACATACGAGCCGGAAGCATAAAGTGTAAAGCCTGGGGTGCCTAATGAGTGAGCT
AACTCACATTAATTGCGTTGCGCTCACTGCCCGCTTTCCAGTCGGGAAACCTGTCGTGCCAGCTGCATTA
ATGAATCGGCCAACGCGCGGGGAGAGGCGGTTTGCGTATTGGGCGCTCTTCCGCTTCCTCGCTCACTGAC
TCGCTGCGCTCGGTCGTTCGGCTGCGGCGAGCGGTATCAGCTCACTCAAAGGCGGTAATACGGTTATCCA
CAGAATCAGGGGATAACGCAGGAAAGAACATGTGAGCAAAAGGCCAGCAAAAGGCCAGGAACCGTAAAAA
GGCCGCGTTGCTGGCGTTTTTCCATAGGCTCCGCCCCCCTGACGAGCATCACAAAAATCGACGCTCAAGT
CAGAGGTGGCGAAACCCGACAGGACTATAAAGATACCAGGCGTTTCCCCCTGGAAGCTCCCTCGTGCGCT
CTCCTGTTCCGACCCTGCCGCTTACCGGATACCTGTCCGCCTTTCTCCCTTCGGGAAGCGTGGCGCTTTC
TCATAGCTCACGCTGTAGGTATCTCAGTTCGGTGTAGGTCGTTCGCTCCAAGCTGGGCTGTGTGCACGAA
CCCCCCGTTCAGCCCGACCGCTGCGCCTTATCCGGTAACTATCGTCTTGAGTCCAACCCGGTAAGACACG
ACTTATCGCCACTGGCAGCAGCCACTGGTAACAGGATTAGCAGAGCGAGGTATGTAGGCGGTGCTACAGA
GTTCTTGAAGTGGTGGCCTAACTACGGCTACACTAGAAGAACAGTATTTGGTATCTGCGCTCTGCTGAAG
CCAGTTACCTTCGGAAAAAGAGTTGGTAGCTCTTGATCCGGCAAACAAACCACCGCTGGTAGCGGTGGTT
TTTTTGTTTGCAAGCAGCAGATTACGCGCAGAAAAAAAGGATCTCAAGAAGATCCTTTGATCTTTTCTAC
GGGGTCTGACGCTCAGTGGAACGAAAACTCACGTTAAGGGATTTTGGTCATGAGATTATCAAAAAGGATC
TTCACCTAGATCCTTTTAAATTAAAAATGAAGTTTTAAATCAATCTAAAGTATATATGAGTAAACTTGGT
CTGACAGTTACCAATGCTTAATCAGTGAGGCACCTATCTCAGCGATCTGTCTATTTCGTTCATCCATAGT
TGCCTGACTCCCCGTCGTGTAGATAACTACGATACGGGAGGGCTTACCATCTGGCCCCAGTGCTGCAATG
ATACCGCGAGACCCACGCTCACCGGCTCCAGATTTATCAGCAATAAACCAGCCAGCCGGAAGGGCCGAGC
GCAGAAGTGGTCCTGCAACTTTATCCGCCTCCATCCAGTCTATTAATTGTTGCCGGGAAGCTAGAGTAAG
TAGTTCGCCAGTTAATAGTTTGCGCAACGTTGTTGCCATTGCTACAGGCATCGTGGTGTCACGCTCGTCG
TTTGGTATGGCTTCATTCAGCTCCGGTTCCCAACGATCAAGGCGAGTTACATGATCCCCCATGTTGTGCA
AAAAAGCGGTTAGCTCCTTCGGTCCTCCGATCGTTGTCAGAAGTAAGTTGGCCGCAGTGTTATCACTCAT
GGTTATGGCAGCACTGCATAATTCTCTTACTGTCATGCCATCCGTAAGATGCTTTTCTGTGACTGGTGAG
TACTCAACCAAGTCATTCTGAGAATAGTGTATGCGGCGACCGAGTTGCTCTTGCCCGGCGTCAATACGGG
ATAATACCGCGCCACATAGCAGAACTTTAAAAGTGCTCATCATTGGAAAACGTTCTTCGGGGCGAAAACT
CTCAAGGATCTTACCGCTGTTGAGATCCAGTTCGATGTAACCCACTCGTGCACCCAACTGATCTTCAGCA
TCTTTTACTTTCACCAGCGTTTCTGGGTGAGCAAAAACAGGAAGGCAAAATGCCGCAAAAAAGGGAATAA
GGGCGACACGGAAATGTTGAATACTCATACTCTTCCTTTTTCAATATTATTGAAGCATTTATCAGGGTTA
TTGTCTCATGAGCGGATACATATTTGAATGTATTTAGAAAAATAAACAAATAGGGGTTCCGCGCACATTT
CCCCGAAAAGTGCCACCTGACGTC
Features (pLannotate 1.2.2; 21 found; start..end, strand, type, name):
     28..80      -  misc_feature   bom (fragment): basis of mobility region from pBR322
    235..614     +  enhancer       CMV enhancer: human cytomegalovirus immediate early enhancer
    615..818     +  promoter       CMV promoter: human cytomegalovirus (CMV) immediate early promoter
    814..847     +  LTR            5' LTR (truncated) (fragment): truncated 5' long terminal repeat (LTR) from HIV-1
    863..881     +  promoter       T7 promoter: promoter for bacteriophage T7 RNA polymerase
    941..2392    +  CDS            GSDMD: GSDMD_HUMAN - Also known as DFNA5L From Homo sapiens (Human).
   2392..2416    +  CDS            3xFLAG (fragment): three tandem FLAG® epitope tags
   2442..2666    +  polyA_signal   bGH poly(A) signal: bovine growth hormone polyadenylation signal
   2670..2691    +  promoter       SV40 promoter (fragment): SV40 enhancer and early promoter
   2712..3140    +  rep_origin     f1 ori (sequence partly withheld): f1 bacteriophage origin of replication; arrow indicates direction of (+) strand synthesis
   3154..3483    +  promoter       SV40 promoter: SV40 enhancer and early promoter
   3550..4341    +  CDS            neo: KKA2_KLEPN - Also known as kan, nptII. Experimental evidence at protein level: Swiss-Prot protein existence level 1. Resistance to kanamycin, neomycin, paromomycin, ribostamycin, butirosin and gentamicin B. From Klebsiella pneumoniae.
   4365..4523    +  CDS            ble (fragment): BLE_KLEPN - Experimental evidence at protein level: Swiss-Prot protein existence level 1. Binding protein with a strong affinity to the bleomycin family of antibiotics. Binds to CL990; an antimitotic-antibiotic compound. From Klebsiella pneumoniae.
   4518..4639    +  polyA_signal   SV40 poly(A) signal: SV40 polyadenylation signal
   4712..4728    -  protein_bind   lac operator: The lac repressor binds to the lac operator to inhibit transcription in E. coli. This inhibition can be relieved by adding lactose or isopropyl-β-D-thiogalactopyranoside (IPTG). lac repressor encoded by lacI
   4736..4766    -  promoter       lac promoter: promoter for the E. coli lac operon
   4781..4802    -  protein_bind   CAP binding site: CAP binding activates transcription in the presence of cAMP. E. coli catabolite activator protein
   4815..4907    -  CDS            lacI (fragment): lac repressor; lacI; The lac repressor binds to the lac operator to inhibit transcription in E. coli. This inhibition can be relieved by adding lactose or isopropyl-β-D-thiogalactopyranoside (IPTG).
   5090..5678    -  rep_origin     ori: high-copy-number ColE1/pMB1/pBR322/pUC origin of replication
   5849..6709    -  CDS            AmpR: β-lactamase; bla; confers resistance to ampicillin, carbenicillin, and related antibiotics
   6710..6814    -  promoter       AmpR promoter: bla
