[The description below was written by a language model from this plasmid's Addgene catalogue record and pLannotate feature annotations shown in this document.]
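Description:
pcDNA3.1-GSDMD_H270A_D275A is a 6,845 bp mammalian expression plasmid built on the pcDNA3.1 backbone (the pcDNA3.1+/C-(K)DYK version) for producing a mutant form of human gasdermin D (GSDMD) in transfected mammalian cell lines. It is maintained in E. coli as a high-copy plasmid through a ColE1/pUC-type origin, with ampicillin selection provided by the β-lactamase gene and its own promoter. An f1 origin is also present. For selecting transfected mammalian cells, an SV40 enhancer/early promoter drives a neomycin phosphotransferase cassette that confers G418 resistance and ends in an SV40 polyadenylation signal.

The payload is a gene-synthesised GSDMD coding sequence derived from the human reference transcript. It is placed downstream of the human cytomegalovirus immediate-early enhancer and promoter and is terminated by the bovine growth hormone polyadenylation signal. A T7 promoter lies between the CMV promoter and the open reading frame; it can serve for in vitro transcription or as a sequencing primer site. The protein carries a C-terminal FLAG (DYK) epitope for detection or immunoprecipitation. The annotation software labels this as a fragment of 3xFLAG, but its short length fits a single tag.

Two codons are changed, replacing H270 and D275 with alanine. The catalogue's insert name field instead reads "Q29A_H270A", which conflicts with the plasmid name, the mutation field and the depositor comments, all of which specify H270A and D275A. D275 is generally known as the caspase cleavage position that releases the pore-forming N-terminal domain of GSDMD. The associated publication concerns the SARS-CoV-2 3CL main protease and caspase activation of gasdermin pores, so the construct presumably serves as a cleavage-site mutant in such studies, although the record does not state the role of each substitution.
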