Addgene plasmid #224705: pcDNA3.1-GSDMD_H270A_D275A
Purpose: Expression of mutated Gasdermin D_H270A_D275A (GSDMD_D275A) in transfected mammalian cell lines
Depositing lab: Christopher Overall. Depositing organization: University of British Columbia. Publication: SARS-CoV-2 3CL(pro) (main protease) regulates caspase activation of gasdermin-D/E pores leading to secretion and extracellular activity of 3CL(pro). Grin PM, Baid K, de Jesus HCR, Kozarac N, Bell PA, Jiang SZ, Kappelhoff R, Butler GS, Leborgne NGF, Pan C, Pablos I, Machado Y, Vederas JC, Kim H, Benarafa C, Banerjee A, Overall CM. Cell Rep. 2024 Dec 24;43(12):115080. doi: 10.1016/j.celrep.2024.115080. Epub 2024 Dec 12. PubMed 39673710.
Backbone
  Vector backbone: pcDNA3.1
  Backbone size w/o insert (bp): 5393
  Total vector size (bp): 6845
  Vector type: Mammalian Expression
  Selectable markers: Neomycin (select with G418)
Growth in bacteria
  Bacterial resistance: Ampicillin, 100 μg/mL
  Growth temperature: 37°C
  Growth strain: DH5alpha
  Growth instructions: E. coli Top10 can also be used
  Copy number: High Copy
Gene/Insert
  Gene/Insert name: GSDMD_Q29A_H270A
  Species: H. sapiens (human)
  Insert size (bp): 1393
  Mutation: H270A and D275A
  GenBank ID: NM_024736.7
  Entrez Gene: GSDMD (a.k.a. DF5L, DFNA5L, FKSG10, GSDMDC1)
  Promoter: CMV
  Tag / fusion protein: FLAG (C terminal on insert)
  Cloning method: Gene Synthesis
  Sequencing primers: 5′ TAATACGACTCACTATAGGG; 3′ GCTAGTTATTGCTCAGCGG
Resource information
  A portion of this plasmid was derived from a plasmid made by: Genscript
Terms and licenses: Academic/Nonprofit Terms; Industry Terms
Depositor comments: Genscript used their original construct OHu03821D (NM_024736.7) to clone our customized construct. Cloning method: CloneEZ; Vector: pcDNA3.1+/C-(K)DYK. The insert has two mutations changing codons for amino acid H270 to A270 and D275 to A275 of Gasdermin-D (GSDMD).
How to cite: pcDNA3.1-GSDMD_H270A_D275A was a gift from Christopher Overall (Addgene plasmid # 224705 ; http://n2t.net/addgene:224705 ; RRID:Addgene_224705)
